Addgene plasmid #44541: pPK611
Depositing lab: Michael Grunstein. Depositing organization: University of California, Los Angeles (UCLA). Publication: Extremely conserved histone H4 N terminus is dispensable for growth but essential for repressing the silent mating loci in yeast. Kayne PS, Kim UJ, Han M, Mullen JR, Yoshizaki F, Grunstein M. Cell. 1988 Oct 7;55(1):27-39. 10.1016/0092-8674(88)90006-2 PubMed 3048701.
Backbone
  Vector backbone: pUK499
  Vector type: Yeast Expression
Growth in bacteria
  Bacterial resistance: Ampicillin, 100 μg/mL
  Growth temperature: 37°C
  Growth strain: XL1 Blue
  Copy number: Unknown
Gene/Insert
  Gene/Insert name: hhf2
  Mutation: del (90-95)
  Cloning method: Restriction Enzyme; 5′ cloning site BamH I (unknown if destroyed); 3′ cloning site HindIII (unknown if destroyed)
  Sequencing primers: 5′ CCTACATCTTGTTCAAAAGAGTAGC
Terms and licenses: Academic/Nonprofit Terms; Industry Terms: Not Available to Industry
How to cite: pPK611 was a gift from Michael Grunstein (Addgene plasmid # 44541 ; http://n2t.net/addgene:44541 ; RRID:Addgene_44541)
