[The description below was written by a language model from this plasmid's Addgene catalogue record.]
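Description:
pPK611 is a yeast expression plasmid built on the pUK499 backbone and carrying a mutant allele of hhf2, one of the two Saccharomyces cerevisiae genes that encode histone H4. The insert was placed by restriction cloning between a BamHI site at the 5′ end and a HindIII site at the 3′ end; the record does not say whether these sites survived cloning. In bacteria the plasmid is selected with ampicillin, and its copy number is listed as unknown. The yeast selectable marker, the yeast replication or segregation elements (for example a centromere/ARS or 2μ origin), and the promoter driving hhf2 are not stated, and no feature table is available to fill these gaps.

The defining feature of the construct is the mutation annotated as del (90-95), a small internal deletion in hhf2. The record does not specify whether the numbering refers to amino-acid residues or nucleotide positions; read as residues, it would fall toward the C-terminal portion of this roughly 100-residue protein. The plasmid appears to belong to a series of histone H4 deletion alleles made to map which regions of the protein are needed in vivo. The associated study found that the highly conserved H4 N terminus is dispensable for growth yet essential for repressing the silent mating loci. Constructs of this type are typically introduced into yeast strains in which the mutant copy can be tested as the source of H4, allowing effects on viability, growth and silencing to be assessed. The record does not report the specific phenotype of this deletion.
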