>Addgene plasmid #44541 | pPK611 | addgene partial sequence | sequence record 64835 | yHHF2pro-F 5'-CCTACATCTTGTTCAAAAGAGTAGC-3'
AATAATGTCCGGTAGAGGTAAAGGTGGTAAAGGTCTAGGAAAAGGTGGTGCCAAGCGTCACAGAAAGATT
CTAAGAGATAACATTCAAGGTATCACTAAGCCAGCTATCAGAAGATTAGCTAGAAGAGGTGGTGTCAAGC
GTATTTCTGGTTTGATCTACGAAGAAGTCAGAGCCGTCTTGAAATCCTTCTTGGAATCCGTCATCAGGGA
CTCTGTTACTTACACTGAACACGCCAAGAGAAAGACTGTTACTTCTTTGGATGTTGTTTATGCTACCTTA
TATGGTTTCGGTGGTTAAACAATCGGTGGTTAAACAATCGGTGTTTGAAATTATTTTCATGCCTTTCAAA
AAATAAAATAACGATCATTCTATTGGGAATATAATAGAACCTTATGTATGCATTTTTCGGTTTTTTATTA
TTTCATGTACTATATATATTAAAAATAAGTCTCAATAAAAGAAACTAGTTTCCGAACTGTCTTAGATAGT
CTTCCCTTATGTGCTCCTCCATTTCATTGCCGTTGAGTGCTTCGACGTGGCGTTCGTGTCCCCTCTGTTG
GTTAAGCAGATTTACCCAAATATTTACGCAGAAACCCATGGAATCCTCAATTTCACGCTTTTTCTTGGGA
CATCTGCACCTGCAGCCACACCCAAATTCCCTTCCCTCGTCGTAGGCCGCGTTTTTACGTTTGAATTTTG
AGTCACTGGCTAAGTAGGAGAATTCTTGAAGACGAAAGGGCCTCGTGATACGCCTATTTTTATAGGTTAA
TGTCATGATAATAATGGTTTCTTAGACGTCAGGTGGCACT
